>Addgene plasmid #109635 | actc1b-mKate2-rab3aa | depositor full sequence | sequence record 206572 | Full Sequence
CCACCTAAATTGTAAGCGTTAATATTTTGTTAAAATTCGCGTTAAATTTTTGTTAAATCAGCTCATTTTT
TAACCAATAGGCCGAAATCGGCAAAATCCCTTATAAATCAAAAGAATAGACCGAGATAGGGT
[37 nt withheld, positions 133-169]
AAAGAACGTGGACTCCAACGTCAAAGG
[32 nt withheld, positions 197-228]
GCTGGCTAAGAACTCATCAGCCTCCCCGGTCCATCTACCCACGTACCAATGCACCAATTGGCCACAATGA
CGGCTACTACATGGTGCCATTCCTTCCTCTTTATAGGAATGGAGACTACCTCCTGTCCAACAAGGCTCTT
GGATACGAGTACGCCTACCTGTTGGACCCAGGTCATTGCACAACACCAGAAATGCCCTCTGATCTGCAAA
AGACGTGAATATCTGTTCAGACACCCATATCCACTCTGTTCCACACAGGTCAGAGGTTTGTCCAGGAGTT
CTTGACAGAGGTGTAAAAAGTACTCAAAAATTTTACTCAAGTGAAAGTACAAGTACTTAGGGAAAATTTT
ACTCAATTAAAAGTAAAAGTATCTGGCTAGAATCTTACTTGAGTAAAAGTAAAAAAGTACTCCATTAAAA
TTGTACTTGAGTATTAAGGAAGTAAAAGTAAAAGCAAGAAAGAAAACTAGAGATTCTTGTTTAAGCTTTT
AATCTCAAAAAACATTAAATGAAATGCATACAAGGTTTTATCCTGCTTTAGAACTGTTTGTATTTAATTA
TCAAACTATAAGACAGACAATCTAATGCCAGTACACGCTACTCAAAGTTGTAAAACCTCAGATTTAACTT
CAGTAGAAGCTGATTCTCAAAATTGTTAGTGTCAAGCCTAGCTCTTTTGGGGCTGAAAAGCAATCCTGCA
GTGCTGAAAAGCCTCTCACAGGCAGCCGATGCGGGAAGAGGTGTATTAGTCTTGATAGAGAGGCTGCAAA
TAGCAGGAAACGTGAGCAGAGACTCCCTGGTGTCTGAAACACAGGCCAGATGGGCCCTCGAGCAGGAAAC
AGCTATGACCATGATTACGCCAAGCTATCAACTTTGTATAGAAAAGTTGGCACGCGCAGATTCCGTGTGG
GCCTGGTAATATCTTACCATTTTAAGCTATTTTAAGATTAGGGAAAAAAATTAAATAAAACTACTTTAAA
ATTACTTTCCTTAAAAAGCAACATATTTATTTAGTTTTTGTTTAACTGGCTCAAGATTGTAATATTTTAC
TTTTACATGTTTTTTTTAAGTACCTAAATGTGTTCAAAAGTAAAGTATGTTATTGTTTTTTTTTTTTTAA
TGTTAGCTAAGCTTTAAATTGTAATATATTACTTTTAAAAGTGACTTTTTAAAAATGTAAATAAAAAAGT
AACTATAAATGTGTAATGCATGTTATTTCTGTGGGTTTTTTAATTTTCATCTCAACTGGGCTTACAATTT
TAACATAATAAAAATCAAATCAAATCAAATCAGGCCCTTATTTGTCACATACACTCTTGTATACTGAAAT
AAACTAAATGTTGAGAAAAATTTAAATACACCAAAATAACGCATACCTTTTTTGTAATTACCTAAGTAAA
ACATTTAGTTCCTTTTTTAAGTGACTCAAGATTGTAATCTATTAATTGTAAAAGATAAAACTAGTGATCA
ATCTGACGTGCTTCTATGCAGCCTGTGAGATTAATTGTGATGTTTAATTATTAAACAATTTAAATGGATC
AAACATTTCACATGTGCTTATTGTGTCCAACAAAACCAGCAGAAGCACTTAAAAATATTGCATGACAACA
TGAGTTTTTAATGTAAATTATATATACTTCCTAAACGAAGTTAATCATATTTTCTAAAATAATAATGTCA
TTGAAATATTTAAATAAATGATAANCTTTAGTTGATTCAACATAAAATTGAAAGCAATAAGGACTTTTTT
TTTTTTACAGCGGTGAAGCAAAAGCNTGNAAATAATCATATAAATATAATAAATAAATAAATAAAATAAT
GGTTCTTGGTGCAAATATGAACACTTTAAATAAATATAGAATAAATATGATCAATAAGTCATAACGACGT
GTTTTATGTTGATTATAATTTAAACATGTTTCTAACGCAAGTTTTAAAAACTGTTTTAAAGTATTATTTT
AAGTTATAAGATCAATTTGACTCAACATTTTGTAGTGAAAATATGTTGTGTAAAATTAATATAATATACA
CTATAAAAATGCAAGGTTCCACACAATTCATTCATGTTGTCCCAACACAAATCGATTAAGTTAACAAATA
TATGTGGATTGAACATAAAAAATTAAGTTGTCCCAATGAAATCTCAAGAATTGTGTTGTTTCAGCTCATT
TTAAATAAGTAGTTTTAACAAGTAAAAAATAACATATTTTTGAGTGTGTATATATATATATTTATATATT
ACAAAATATAATAATATAAAATGTAAAAGATATAAACCATGCTACATATATTTAAGAGCTATTTTGCACA
TTACTTTTTTGCAAGCCATTTGAGTGTTTTTTTACAAATATATATTAGCTAAATATACAATATCTTAAAT
ATACAATTAATCAGACATGCAAAAAATGCATTTAACCTACATAAAAATACATGATCAACATATGTTTTAT
GCTGATTACAACTAAATCAAACGTAATGAAATTAATTTATAAAAGCGATTTAAATATGTCAATATTTTAA
GTTAAAATCACTTGAAACCTACTATAAATGAACTTAAATTTAAAAAATCTCCTTTAATTCCAATGCAGCA
CTGTTGTTTTTTCAGCTGAGGACCCCCGGTGCAGATGGTTGGCCCCCGGCCCGCTATTCTAAGGAAGCCT
TTCTTAATTTTAGGGCGGCGCTGCATGCGCTCAGATCAGATTCACGGGTGGAGAGGGTTATTTTCTCTTT
TTTATTTTTTCTTGCCTGCTCATATTTGGGCCTGTGTGAACCCCAGGCTCCGCCTCGGCCCCCAGGAGCC
GCTCTTATTTAAAGGGGATCCTCGCCTTCAGTCTTCGTCCCAGTGGAAGCATCAGTCTTGTGATAACAAC
TTGGTGAGTCCTACAGACCAGCGCTCGACTCTAGGCTTTAAATGCATTGATTTCTCTGGATTAGCTACCG
GGAGAGTTTTAACTTTGCTTATTAGTCTTGTGCTTGAACTGCTAGGTTTAAAGAGGGTTTTCTCTAATGC
ATGCATGAAGCGACAGCTGAAAACCAGAAATAGAGCGTTTGTCCTCCTGTTAAACTCTAGCCTTTCTTTG
GCATTTGTCAGTCCGAGTCTTCAGCTGCCGGCAGGAGATTGGGTTTCAGTAACACTTGCTGAGCACAAAC
TACACGTGCTTCCTTCAGATTTAATTCATTATTAATCATTCTAGATTTAAATGATCTTCTTACTCATTGC
TGATTATTTTAGCCTTGCGGAGCAGATTAAATGAGCACGTGTTTATTAAGATTGATTTAAATATAATTAA
TATTTCACCACTGTAGTTTTAAAATTGCCTTCTAAGTCATGGTTGATTTTTAATAGGTATCGGCTCTAAT
TAGATTACTATTTTGGTTTTTAAATGTTATTTCTATTTCATTTGTAGGCTCGTTTTTAATGTGATTTTAT
TAGATTCTAGTTTTAAAATCATCTTTTAGCCTTACTGAGCAGACTGAATGAACATGTTTCATTAAGATTA
ACTTCATTATAGTTAATTATTTAATCATTCTAGTGGATTATAAATCAGCTCTATTTAAATTGATTGTCGT
GTTTATTTCTATTTGATTTTTGATTATTTTTTAAGGTCGTTTTTATGTGATTTTTCCCCGATTCTAATTT
TAAACTAATTGTTTGATTTTTATATGATTCGACTCTTTTTAAATGAATTGTTTTGCTTTTTTTATTGAGC
ATATATATATATTATACAATTTCAATCAACAATTGTTGTGCTTTTTAAATGTTGTTTCTATTTCATTTCT
AGGGTCGATTTTATTCGATTCTAGTTTTAAAATCGTGATTTCTAACTCCTAACCTTACTGAGCAGACTGA
ATGAACATGTTTCATCAAGATTAACTTCATTATAGTTAATTATTGAATCGGGCTAGTGGTTTATAAATCA
GCTCTATTATAAATTAATTGTCATCATTATTTCTATTTAATTTTTATTATTTTTTTAGGATTATTTTTAA
GGGATTTTTTTCACGTTCTAGTTTTAAACTCAATGCTCATTACTGCTCACCCTTGCTGAGCAGTCTTTCG
TTAAGATTAAATTAATTAATAACCCATTCTAGTTTTAAAACAGTGTCTTAAGGCATAGCTGATATTTTAC
AAGTTTACTATTTAATATATCTCCATTTCTTTTTTTAGGGTCGATTTCATCTGATTTGATTAATTTTTAT
TATCTTCACTAAGCTTTTTGTTCTAGGTTTTATTCTCAGTATTATTACTGTTATATTTGAACTGAATTTC
TCCTCATAGTTTATTCATTTTATTTATTTATTTTTTGTTTATTCGCTATTTTGTATTTTAGTTTTTAATT
AGAAATTTTATTAGAATCGTTTTGAACTAGTTTTTATGCACTCTAACATTAATATTAAATCATAACTATT
ATTTTTATTATAATTTATTTGTGTTTATCTTTTTGTGTAGCTTTCATGTGTTTTTATTTTAGTTTTATTA
TGTTTGCATTGAATTTTTTGGACTAGTTTATATAACGATATACAGAAAAGCCATGACAACAAATGTTTTT
ATAATACCTATTAAGTATAAGCTAATCAGATTTCCACTATTCTGTTCAAAGTTAACATTATTAGCCATTC
TGATGGATCATTTGACATTTGTCATATGTCTTTATGAACACTGCTCTTTCAGATGCCACTTTTAAAGCTG
TTTTTTACAGTAAATGAACGTTTATTATTATGACATTATTTCCTAAGGCCTCTAGAGTACAGCAGGATGT
GGCGTGTGCATTACTGTGTAATTATGCTGACTGTAAATGTGCATTTATAGACTGTCAGCATGTCTGACTG
TGCGCTGTTGTGATTTGTCCTGCACAGACCAAGGCAAGTTTGTACAAAAAAGCAGGCTGCCACCATGGTG
AGCGAGCTGATTAAGGAGAACATGCACATGAAGCTGTACATGGAGGGCACCGTGAACAACCACCACTTCA
AGTGCACATCCGAGGGCGAAGGCAAGCCCTACGAGGGCACCCAGACCATGAGAATCAAGGCGGTCGAGGG
CGGCCCTCTCCCCTTCGCCTTCGACATCCTGGCTACCAGCTTCATGTACGGCAGCAAAACCTTCATCAAC
CACACCCAGGGCATCCCCGACTTCTTTAAGCAGTCCTTCCCCGAGGGCTTCACATGGGAGAGAGTCACCA
CATACGAAGACGGGGGCGTGCTGACCGCTACCCAGGACACCAGCCTCCAGGACGGCTGCCTCATCTACAA
CGTCAAGATCAGAGGGGTGAACTTCCCATCCAACGGCCCTGTGATGCAGAAGAAAACACTCGGCTGGGAG
GCCTCCACCGAGACCCTGTACCCCGCTGACGGCGGCCTGGAAGGCAGAGCCGACATGGCCCTGAAGCTCG
TGGGCGGGGGCCACCTGATCTGCAACTTGAAGACCACATACAGATCCAAGAAACCCGCTAAGAACCTCAA
GATGCCCGGCGTCTACTATGTGGACAGAAGACTGGAAAGAATCAAGGAGGCCGACAAAGAGACCTACGTC
GAGCAGCACGAGGTGGCTGTGGCCAGATACTGCGACCTCCCTAGCAAACTGGGGCACAGAGACCCAGCTT
TCTTGTACAAAGTGGTGGCTTCAGCGAATGATGCTCGGTATGGACAAAAAGACTCTGCAGAACAGAACTT
TGACTACATGTTTAAGGTCCTGATCATTGGTAACAGCAGTGTTGGCAAAACTAGTTTCCTGTTCCGTTAT
GCTGATGACTCCTTCACACCTGCTTTTGTCAGCACTGTCGGCATAGACTTCAAAGTCAAGACCATCTATA
GGAACGACAAGAGGATAAAGCTCCAAATATGGGACACTGCTGGGCAGGAGAGGTACAGGACCATCACCAC
AGCTTACTATCGCGGAGCAATGGGCTTCATTCTTATGTATGACATCACCAACGAGGATTCTTTTAATGCC
GTTCAGGACTGGTCCACACAGATTAAGACGTATTCATGGGACAACGCTCAAGTGCTGCTGGTGGGAAATA
AGTGTGATATGGAAGATGAGAGAGTTGTTGCTGGACAGAGAGGCAGACAATTGTCTGAACAGCTAGGCTT
TGAGTTTTTTGAAGCCAGTGCCAAGGACAATATAAACGTCAAGCAGACATTTGAGCGTCTGGTGGATGTA
ATCTGTGAGAGAATGTCAGAGAACCTGGAGTCAGCAGATCCATCCATGACTGGAAACAAGCTGGGTCCCG
AGCTCTCAGAGCAACCGCAGCGCTCACACAAGGACTGCGCTTGCTAACAACTTTATTATACATAGTTGAT
AATTCACTGGCCGTCGTTTTACGGTACCATCGATGATGATCCAGACATGATAAGATACATTGATGAGTTT
GGACAAACCACAACTAGAATGCAGTGAAAAAAATGCTTTATTTGTGAAATTTGTGATGCTATTGCTTTAT
TTGTAACCATTATAAGCTGCAATAAACAAGTTAACAACAACAATTGCATTCATTTTATGTTTCAGGTTCA
GGGGGAGGTGTGGGAGGTTTTTTAAAGCAAGTAAAACCTCTACAAATGTGGTATGGCTGATTATGATCCT
CTAGATCAGATCTGCGAAGATACGGCCACGGGTGCTCTTGATCCTGTGGCTGATTTTGGACTGTGCTGCT
CGCAGCTGCTGATGAATCACATACTTCCTCCATTTTCTTCCACTGATTGACTGTTATAATTTCCCTAATT
TCCAGGTCAAGGTGCTGTGCATTGTGGTAATAGATGTGACATGACGTCACTTCCAAAGGACCAATGAACA
TGTCTGACCAATTTCATATAATGTGAAAACGATTTTCATAGGCAGAATAAATAACATTTAAATTAAACTG
GGCATCAGCGCAATTCAATTGGTTTGGTAATAGCAAGGGAAAATAGAATGAAGTGATCTCCAAAAAATAA
GTACTTTTTGACTGTAAATAAAATTGTAAGGAGTAAAAAGTACTTTTTTTTCTAAAAAAATGTAATTAAG
TAAAAGTAAAAGTATTGATTTTTAATTGTACTCAAGTAAAGTAAAAATCCCCAAAAATAATACTTAAGTA
CAGTAATCAAGTAAAATTACTCAAGTACTTTACACCTCTGGTTCTTGACCCCCTACCTTCAGCAAGCCCA
GCAGATCCACTAGTTCTAGAGCGGCCGCCACCGCGGTGGAGCTCCAGCTTTTGTTCCCTTTAGTGAGGGT
TAATTGCGCGCTTGGCGTAATCATGGTCATAGCTGTTTCCTGTGTGAAATTGTTATCCGCTCACAATTCC
ACACAACATACGAGCCGGAAGCATAAAGTGTAAAGCCTGGGGTGCCTAATGAGTGAGCTAACTCACATTA
ATTGCGTTGCGCTCACTGCCCGCTTTCCAGTCGGGAAACCTGTCGTGCCAGCTGCATTAATGAATCGGCC
AACGCGCGGGGAGAGGCGGTTTGCGTATTGGGCGCTCTTCCGCTTCCTCGCTCACTGACTCGCTGCGCTC
GGTCGTTCGGCTGCGGCGAGCGGTATCAGCTCACTCAAAGGCGGTAATACGGTTATCCACAGAATCAGGG
GATAACGCAGGAAAGAACATGTGAGCAAAAGGCCAGCAAAAGGCCAGGAACCGTAAAAAGGCCGCGTTGC
TGGCGTTTTTCCATAGGCTCCGCCCCCCTGACGAGCATCACAAAAATCGACGCTCAAGTCAGAGGTGGCG
AAACCCGACAGGACTATAAAGATACCAGGCGTTTCCCCCTGGAAGCTCCCTCGTGCGCTCTCCTGTTCCG
ACCCTGCCGCTTACCGGATACCTGTCCGCCTTTCTCCCTTCGGGAAGCGTGGCGCTTTCTCATAGCTCAC
GCTGTAGGTATCTCAGTTCGGTGTAGGTCGTTCGCTCCAAGCTGGGCTGTGTGCACGAACCCCCCGTTCA
GCCCGACCGCTGCGCCTTATCCGGTAACTATCGTCTTGAGTCCAACCCGGTAAGACACGACTTATCGCCA
CTGGCAGCAGCCACTGGTAACAGGATTAGCAGAGCGAGGTATGTAGGCGGTGCTACAGAGTTCTTGAAGT
GGTGGCCTAACTACGGCTACACTAGAAGGACAGTATTTGGTATCTGCGCTCTGCTGAAGCCAGTTACCTT
CGGAAAAAGAGTTGGTAGCTCTTGATCCGGCAAACAAACCACCGCTGGTAGCGGTGGTTTTTTTGTTTGC
AAGCAGCAGATTACGCGCAGAAAAAAAGGATCTCAAGAAGATCCTTTGATCTTTTCTACGGGGTCTGACG
CTCAGTGGAACGAAAACTCACGTTAAGGGATTTTGGTCATGAGATTATCAAAAAGGATCTTCACCTAGAT
CCTTTTAAATTAAAAATGAAGTTTTAAATCAATCTAAAGTATATATGAGTAAACTTGGTCTGACAGTTAC
CAATGCTTAATCAGTGAGGCACCTATCTCAGCGATCTGTCTATTTCGTTCATCCATAGTTGCCTGACTCC
CCGTCGTGTAGATAACTACGATACGGGAGGGCTTACCATCTGGCCCCAGTGCTGCAATGATACCGCGAGA
CCCACGCTCACCGGCTCCAGATTTATCAGCAATAAACCAGCCAGCCGGAAGGGCCGAGCGCAGAAGTGGT
CCTGCAACTTTATCCGCCTCCATCCAGTCTATTAATTGTTGCCGGGAAGCTAGAGTAAGTAGTTCGCCAG
TTAATAGTTTGCGCAACGTTGTTGCCATTGCTACAGGCATCGTGGTGTCACGCTCGTCGTTTGGTATGGC
TTCATTCAGCTCCGGTTCCCAACGATCAAGGCGAGTTACATGATCCCCCATGTTGTGCAAAAAAGCGGTT
AGCTCCTTCGGTCCTCCGATCGTTGTCAGAAGTAAGTTGGCCGCAGTGTTATCACTCATGGTTATGGCAG
CACTGCATAATTCTCTTACTGTCATGCCATCCGTAAGATGCTTTTCTGTGACTGGTGAGTACTCAACCAA
GTCATTCTGAGAATAGTGTATGCGGCGACCGAGTTGCTCTTGCCCGGCGTCAATACGGGATAATACCGCG
CCACATAGCAGAACTTTAAAAGTGCTCATCATTGGAAAACGTTCTTCGGGGCGAAAACTCTCAAGGATCT
TACCGCTGTTGAGATCCAGTTCGATGTAACCCACTCGTGCACCCAACTGATCTTCAGCATCTTTTACTTT
CACCAGCGTTTCTGGGTGAGCAAAAACAGGAAGGCAAAATGCCGCAAAAAAGGGAATAAGGGCGACACGG
AAATGTTGAATACTCATACTCTTCCTTTTTCAATATTATTGAAGCATTTATCAGGGTTATTGTCTCATGA
GCGGATACATATTTGAATGTATTTAGAAAAATAAACAAATAGGGGTTCCGCGCACATTTCCCCGAAAAGT
G
Features (pLannotate 1.2.2; 21 found; start..end, strand, type, name):
      7..228     -  rep_origin     M13 ori (fragment) (sequence partly withheld): M13 bacteriophage origin of replication; arrow indicates direction of (+) strand synthesis
    228..515     +  CDS            tyr (fragment) (sequence partly withheld): TYRO_ORYLA - Also known as tyro. Experimental evidence at transcript level: Swiss-Prot protein existence level 2. This is a copper-containing oxidase that functions in the formation of pigments such as melanins and other polyphenolic compounds. From Oryzias latipes (Japanese rice fish) (Japanese killifish).
   1097..1117    +  protein_bind   attB4: mutant version of attB; core recombination site for the Gateway® BP reaction BP Clonase™
   2025..2041    -  promoter       copia promoter (fragment): strong promoter from the Drosophila transposable element copia (Sinclair et al., 1986)
   5093..5113    +  protein_bind   attB1: mutant version of attB; core recombination site for the Gateway® BP reaction BP Clonase™
   5123..5818    +  CDS            mKate2: mKate2 is a basic (constitutively fluorescent) red fluorescent protein published in 2009, derived from Entacmaea quadricolor. It is reported to be a rapidly-maturing monomer with moderate acid sensitivity.
   5820..5844    -  protein_bind   attB2: mutant version of attB; recombination site for the Gateway® BP reaction BP Clonase™
   5846..6502    +  CDS            RAB3A: RAB3A_BOVIN - Experimental evidence at protein level: Swiss-Prot protein existence level 1. Small GTP-binding protein that plays a central role in regulated exocytosis and secretion. Controls the recruitment, tethering and docking of secretory vesicles to the plasma membrane (By similarity). Upon stimulation, switches to its active GTP-bound form, cycles to vesicles and recruits effectors such as RIMS1, RIMS2, Rabphilin-3A/RPH3A, RPH3AL or SYTL4 to help the docking of vesicules onto the plasma membrane (By similarity). Upon GTP hydrolysis by GTPase-activating protein, dissociates from the vesi
   6506..6526    -  protein_bind   attB3: mutant version of attB; core recombination site for the Gateway® BP reaction BP Clonase™
   6530..6550    +  CDS            lacZα (fragment): LacZα fragment of β-galactosidase; lacZ fragment
   6566..6700    -  polyA_signal   SV40 poly(A) signal: SV40 polyadenylation signal
   6723..6806    -  CDS            large T antigen (fragment): large T antigen from SV40 (simian virus 40)
   7372..7412    -  misc_feature   MCS (fragment): pBluescript multiple cloning site
   7425..7443    -  promoter       T3 promoter: promoter for bacteriophage T3 RNA polymerase
   7488..7504    -  protein_bind   lac operator: The lac repressor binds to the lac operator to inhibit transcription in E. coli. This inhibition can be relieved by adding lactose or isopropyl-β-D-thiogalactopyranoside (IPTG). lac repressor encoded by lacI
   7512..7542    -  promoter       lac promoter: promoter for the E. coli lac operon
   7557..7578    -  protein_bind   CAP binding site: CAP binding activates transcription in the presence of cAMP. E. coli catabolite activator protein
   7591..7683    -  CDS            lacI (fragment): lac repressor; lacI; The lac repressor binds to the lac operator to inhibit transcription in E. coli. This inhibition can be relieved by adding lactose or isopropyl-β-D-thiogalactopyranoside (IPTG).
   7866..8454    -  rep_origin     ori: high-copy-number ColE1/pMB1/pBR322/pUC origin of replication
   8625..9485    -  CDS            AmpR: β-lactamase; bla; confers resistance to ampicillin, carbenicillin, and related antibiotics
   9486..9590    -  promoter       AmpR promoter: bla
