>Addgene plasmid #109635 | actc1b-mKate2-rab3aa | addgene full sequence | sequence record 221241 | Addgene NGS Result
GCAAGTTTGTACAAAAAAGCAGGCTGCCACCATGGTGAGCGAGCTGATTAAGGAGAACATGCACATGAAG
CTGTACATGGAGGGCACCGTGAACAACCACCACTTCAAGTGCACATCCGAGGGCGAAGGCAAGCCCTACG
AGGGCACCCAGACCATGAGAATCAAGGCGGTCGAGGGCGGCCCTCTCCCCTTCGCCTTCGACATCCTGGC
TACCAGCTTCATGTACGGCAGCAAAACCTTCATCAACCACACCCAGGGCATCCCCGACTTCTTTAAGCAG
TCCTTCCCCGAGGGCTTCACATGGGAGAGAGTCACCACATACGAAGACGGGGGCGTGCTGACCGCTACCC
AGGACACCAGCCTCCAGGACGGCTGCCTCATCTACAACGTCAAGATCAGAGGGGTGAACTTCCCATCCAA
CGGCCCTGTGATGCAGAAGAAAACACTCGGCTGGGAGGCCTCCACCGAGACCCTGTACCCCGCTGACGGC
GGCCTGGAAGGCAGAGCCGACATGGCCCTGAAGCTCGTGGGCGGGGGCCACCTGATCTGCAACTTGAAGA
CCACATACAGATCCAAGAAACCCGCTAAGAACCTCAAGATGCCCGGCGTCTACTATGTGGACAGAAGACT
GGAAAGAATCAAGGAGGCCGACAAAGAGACCTACGTCGAGCAGCACGAGGTGGCTGTGGCCAGATACTGC
GACCTCCCTAGCAAACTGGGGCACAGAGACCCAGCTTTCTTGTACAAAGTGGTGGCTTCAGCGAATGATG
CTCGGTATGGACAAAAAGACTCTGCAGAACAGAACTTTGACTACATGTTTAAGGTCCTGATCATTGGTAA
CAGCAGTGTTGGCAAAACTAGTTTCCTGTTCCGTTATGCTGATGACTCCTTCACACCTGCTTTTGTCAGC
ACTGTCGGCATAGACTTCAAAGTCAAGACCATCTATAGGAACGACAAGAGGATAAAGCTCCAAATATGGG
ACACTGCTGGGCAGGAGAGGTACAGGACCATCACCACAGCTTACTATCGCGGAGCAATGGGCTTCATTCT
TATGTATGACATCACCAACGAGGATTCTTTTAATGCCGTTCAGGACTGGTCCACACAGATTAAGACGTAT
TCATGGGACAACGCTCAAGTGCTGCTGGTGGGAAATAAGTGTGATATGGAAGATGAGAGAGTTGTTGCTG
GACAGAGAGGCAGACAATTGTCTGAACAGCTAGGCTTTGAGTTTTTTGAAGCCAGTGCCAAGGACAATAT
AAACGTCAAGCAGACATTTGAGCGTCTGGTGGATGTAATCTGTGAGAGAATGTCAGAGAACCTGGAGTCA
GCAGATCCATCCATGACTGGAAACAAGCTGGGTCCCGAGCTCTCAGAGCAACCGCAGCGCTCACACAAGG
ACTGCGCTTGCTAACAACTTTATTATACATAGTTGATAATTCACTGGCCGTCGTTTTACGGTACCATCGA
TGATGATCCAGACATGATAAGATACATTGATGAGTTTGGACAAACCACAACTAGAATGCAGTGAAAAAAA
TGCTTTATTTGTGAAATTTGTGATGCTATTGCTTTATTTGTAACCATTATAAGCTGCAATAAACAAGTTA
ACAACAACAATTGCATTCATTTTATGTTTCAGGTTCAGGGGGAGGTGTGGGAGGTTTTTTAAAGCAAGTA
AAACCTCTACAAATGTGGTATGGCTGATTATGATCCTCTAGATCAGATCTGCGAAGATACGGCCACGGGT
GCTCTTGATCCTGTGGCTGATTTTGGACTGTGCTGCTCGCAGCTGCTGATGAATCACATACTTCCTCCAT
TTTCTTCCACTGATTGACTGTTATAATTTCCCTAATTTCCAGGTCAAGGTGCTGTGCATTGTGGTAATAG
ATGTGACATGACGTCACTTCCAAAGGACCAATGAACATGTCTGACCAATTTCATATAATGTGAAAACGAT
TTTCATAGGCAGAATAAATAACATTTAAATTAAACTGGGCATCAGCGCAATTCAATTGGTTTGGTAATAG
CAAGGGAAAATAGAATGAAGTGATCTCCAAAAAATAAGTACTTTTTGACTGTAAATAAAATTGTAAGGAG
TAAAAAGTACTTTTTTTTCTAAAAAAATGTAATTAAGTAAAAGTAAAAGTATTGATTTTTAATTGTACTC
AAGTAAAGTAAAAATCCCCAAAAATAATACTTAAGTACAGTAATCAAGTAAAATTACTCAAGTACTTTAC
ACCTCTGGTTCTTGACCCCCTACCTTCAGCAAGCCCAGCAGATCCACTAGTTCTAGAGCGGCCGCCACCG
CGGTGGAGCTCCAGCTTTTGTTCCCTTTAGTGAGGGTTAATTGCGCGCTTGGCGTAATCATGGTCATAGC
TGTTTCCTGTGTGAAATTGTTATCCGCTCACAATTCCACACAACATACGAGCCGGAAGCATAAAGTGTAA
AGCCTGGGGTGCCTAATGAGTGAGCTAACTCACATTAATTGCGTTGCGCTCACTGCCCGCTTTCCAGTCG
GGAAACCTGTCGTGCCAGCTGCATTAATGAATCGGCCAACGCGCGGGGAGAGGCGGTTTGCGTATTGGGC
GCTCTTCCGCTTCCTCGCTCACTGACTCGCTGCGCTCGGTCGTTCGGCTGCGGCGAGCGGTATCAGCTCA
CTCAAAGGCGGTAATACGGTTATCCACAGAATCAGGGGATAACGCAGGAAAGAACATGTGAGCAAAAGGC
CAGCAAAAGGCCAGGAACCGTAAAAAGGCCGCGTTGCTGGCGTTTTTCCATAGGCTCCGCCCCCCTGACG
AGCATCACAAAAATCGACGCTCAAGTCAGAGGTGGCGAAACCCGACAGGACTATAAAGATACCAGGCGTT
TCCCCCTGGAAGCTCCCTCGTGCGCTCTCCTGTTCCGACCCTGCCGCTTACCGGATACCTGTCCGCCTTT
CTCCCTTCGGGAAGCGTGGCGCTTTCTCATAGCTCACGCTGTAGGTATCTCAGTTCGGTGTAGGTCGTTC
GCTCCAAGCTGGGCTGTGTGCACGAACCCCCCGTTCAGCCCGACCGCTGCGCCTTATCCGGTAACTATCG
TCTTGAGTCCAACCCGGTAAGACACGACTTATCGCCACTGGCAGCAGCCACTGGTAACAGGATTAGCAGA
GCGAGGTATGTAGGCGGTGCTACAGAGTTCTTGAAGTGGTGGCCTAACTACGGCTACACTAGAAGAACAG
TATTTGGTATCTGCGCTCTGCTGAAGCCAGTTACCTTCGGAAAAAGAGTTGGTAGCTCTTGATCCGGCAA
ACAAACCACCGCTGGTAGCGGTGGTTTTTTTGTTTGCAAGCAGCAGATTACGCGCAGAAAAAAAGGATCT
CAAGAAGATCCTTTGATCTTTTCTACGGGGTCTGACGCTCAGTGGAACGAAAACTCACGTTAAGGCATTT
TGGTCATGAGATTATCAAAAAGGATCTTCACCTAGATCCTTTTAAATTAAAAATGAAGTTTTAAATCAAT
CTAAAGTATATATGAGTAAACTTGGTCTGACAGTTACCAATGCTTAATCAGTGAGGCACCTATCTCAGCG
ATCTGTCTATTTCGTTCATCCATAGTTGCCTGACTCCCCGTCGTGTAGATAACTACGATACGGGAGGGCT
TACCATCTGGCCCCAGTGCTGCAATGATACCGCGAGACCCACGCTCACCGGCTCCAGATTTATCAGCAAT
AAACCAGCCAGCCGGAAGGGCCGAGCGCAGAAGTGGTCCTGCAACTTTATCCGCCTCCATCCAGTCTATT
AATTGTTGCCGGGAAGCTAGAGTAAGTAGTTCGCCAGTTAATAGTTTGCGCAACGTTGTTGCCATTGCTA
CAGGCATCGTGGTGTCACGCTCGTCGTTTGGTATGGCTTCATTCAGCTCCGGTTCCCAACGATCAAGGCG
AGTTACATGATCCCCCATGTTGTGCAAAAAAGCGGTTAGCTCCTTCGGTCCTCCGATCGTTGTCAGAAGT
AAGTTGGCCGCAGTGTTATCACTCATGGTTATGGCAGCACTGCATAATTCTCTTACTGTCATGCCATCCG
TAAGATGCTTTTCTGTGACTGGTGAGTACTCAACCAAGTCATTCTGAGAATAGTGTATGCGGCGACCGAG
TTGCTCTTGCCCGGCGTCAATACGGGATAATACCGCGCCACATAGCAGAACTTTAAAAGTGCTCATCATT
GGAAAACGTTCTTCGGGGCGAAAACTCTCAAGGATCTTACCGCTGTTGAGATCCAGTTCGATGTAACCCA
CTCGTGCACCCAACTGATCTTCAGCATCTTTTACTTTCACCAGCGTTTCTGGGTGAGCAAAAACAGGAAG
GCAAAATGCCGCAAAAAAGGGAATAAGGGCGACACGGAAATGTTGAATACTCATACTCTTCCTTTTTCAA
TATTATTGAAGCATTTATCAGGGTTATTGTCTCATGAGCGGATACATATTTGAATGTATTTAGAAAAATA
AACAAATAGGGGTTCCGCGCACATTTCCCCGAAAAGTGCCACCTAAATTGTAAGCGTTAATATTTTGTTA
AAATTCGCGTTAAATTTTTGTTAAATCAGCTCATTTTTTAACCAATAGGCCGAAATCGGCAAAATCCCTT
ATAAATCAAAAGAATAGACCGAGATAGGGT
[37 nt withheld, positions 4651-4687]
AAAGAACGTGGACTCCAACGTCAAAGG
[32 nt withheld, positions 4715-4746]
GCTGGCTAAGAACTCATCAGCCTCCCCGGTCCATCTACCCACGTACCAATGCACCAATTGGCCACAATGA
CGGCTACTACATGGTGCCATTCCTTCCTCTTTATAGGAATGGAGACTACCTCCTGTCCAACAATGCTCTT
GGATACGAGTACGCCTACCTGTTGGACCCAGGTCATTGCACAACACCAGAAATGCCCTCTGATCTGCAAA
AGACGTGAATATCTGTTCAGACACCCATATCCACTCTGTTCCACACAGGTCAGAGGTTTGTCCAGGAGTT
CTTGACAGAGGTGTAAAAAGTACTCAAAAATTTTACTCAAGTGAAAGTACAAGTACTTAGGGAAAATTTT
ACTCAATTAAAAGTAAAAGTATCTGGCTAGAATCTTACTTGAGTAAAAGTAAAAAAGTACTCCATTAAAA
TTGTACTTGAGTATTAAGGAAGTAAAAGTAAAAGCAAGAAAGAAAACTAGAGATTCTTGTTTAAGCTTTT
AATCTCAAAAAACATTAAATGAAATGCATACAAGGTTTTATCCTGCTTTAGAACTGTTTGTATTTAATTA
TCAAACTATAAGACAGACAATCTAATGCCAGTACACGCTACTCAAAGTTGTAAAACCTCAGATTTAACTT
CAGTAGAAGCTGATTCTCAAAATTGTTAGTGTCAAGCCTAGCTCTTTTGGGGCTGAAAAGCAATCCTGCA
GTGCTGAAAAGCCTCTCACAGGCAGCCGATGCGGGAAGAGGTGTATTAGTCTTGATAGAGAGGCTGCAAA
TAGCAGGAAACGTGAGCAGAGACTCCCTGGTGTCTGAAACACAGGCCAGATGGGCCCTCGAGCAGGAAAC
AGCTATGACCATGATTACGCCAAGCTATCAACTTTGTATAGAAAAGTTGGCACGCGCAGATTCCGTGTGG
GCCTGGTAATATCTTACCATTTTAAGCTATTTTAAGATTAGGGAAAAAAATTAAATAAAACTACTTTAAA
ATTACTTTCCTTAAAAAGCAACATATTTATTTAGTTTTTGTTTAACTGGCTCAAGATTGTAATATTTTAC
TTTTACATGTTTTTTTAAGTACCTAAATGTGTTCAAAAGTAAAGTATGTTATTGTTTTTTTTTTTTAATG
TTAGCTAAGCTTTAAATTGTAATATATTACTTTTAAAAGTGACTTTTTAAAAATGTAAATAAAAAAGTAA
CTATAAATGTGTAATGCATGTTATTTCTGTGGGTTTTTAATTTTCATCTCAACTGGGCTTACAATTTTAA
CATAATAAAAATCAAATCAAATCAAATCAGGCCCTTATTTGTCACATACACTCTTGTATACTGAAATAAA
CTAAATGTTGAGAAAAATTTAAATACACCAAAATAACGCATACCTTTTTTGTAATTACCTAAGTAAAACA
TTTAGTTCCTTTTTTAAGTGACTCAAGATTGTAATCTATTAATTGTAAAAGATAAAACTAGTGATCAATC
TGACGTGCTTCTATGCAGCCTGTGAGATTAATTGTGATGTTTAATTATTAAACAATTTAAATGGATCAAA
CATTTCACATGTGCTTATTGTGTCCAACAAAACCAGCAGAAGCACTTAAAAATATTGCATGACAACATGA
GTTTTTAATGTAAATTATATATACTTCCTAAACGAAGTTAATCATATTTCTAAAATAATAATGTCATTGA
AATATTTAAATAAATGATAAGCTTTAGTTGATTCAACATAAAATTGAAAGCAATAAGGACTTTTTTTTTT
TACAGCGGTGAAGCAAAAGCATGTAATAATCATATAATATAATAAATAAATAAATAAATAATGGCTCTTG
GTGCAAATATGAACACTTTAAATAAATATAGAATAAATATGATCAATAAGTCATAACGATGTGTTTTATG
TTGATTATAATTTAAACATGTTTCTAACGCAAGTTTTAAAAACTGTTTTAAAGTATTATTTTAAGTTATA
AGATCAATTTGACTCAACATTTTGTAGTGAAAATATGTTGTGTAAAATTAATATAATATACACTATAAAA
ATGCAGGGTTCCACACAATACATTAATGTTGTCCCAACACAAATCGATTAAGTTAACAAATATATGTGGA
TTGAACATAAAAAATTAAGTTGTCCCAATGAAATCTCAAGAATTGTGTTGTTTCAGCTCATTTTAAATAA
GTAGTTTTAACAAGTAAAAAATAACATATTTTTGAGTGTGTATATATATATATTACAAAATATAATAATA
TAAAATGTAAAAGATATAAACCATGCTACATATATTTAAGAGCTATTTTGCACATTACTTTTTTGCAAGC
CATTTTAGTGTTTTTTTTACAAATATATATTAGCTAAATATACAATATCTTAAATATACAATTAATCAGA
CATGCAATTAATGCATTTAACCTACATAAAAATACATGATCAACATATGTTTTATGCTGATTACAACTAA
ATCAAACGTAATGAAATTAATTTATAAAAGCGATTTAAATATGTCAATATTTTAAGTTAAAATCACTTGA
AACCTACTATAAATGAACTTAAATTAAAAAAATCTCCTTTAATTCCAATGCAACAGTGTTGTTTTTTCAG
CTGAGGACCCCCGGTGCAGATGGTTGGCCCCCGGCCCGCTATTCTAAGGAAGCCTTTCTTAATTTTAGGG
CGGCGCTGCATGCGCTCAGATCAGATTCACGGGTGGAGAGGGTTATTTTCTCTTTTTTATTTTTTCTTGC
CTGCTCATATTTGGGCCTGTGTGAACCCCAGGCTCCGCCTCGGCCCCCAGGAGCCGCTCTTATTTAAAGG
GGATCCTCGCCTTCAGTCTTCGTCCCAGTGGAAGCATCAGTCTTGTGATAACAACTTGGTGAGTCCTACA
GACCAGCGCTCGACTCTAGGCTTTAAATGCATTGATTTCTCTGGATTAGCTACCGGGAGAGTTTTAACTT
TGCTTATTAGTCTTGTGCTCGAACTGCTAGGTTTAAAGAGTGTTTTCTCTAATGCATGCATGAAGCGACA
GCTGAAAACCAGAAATAGAGCGTTTGTCCTCCTGTTAAACTCTAGCCTTTCTTTGGCATTTGTCAGTCCG
AGTCTTCAGCTGCCGGCAGGAGATTGGGTTTCAGTAACACTTGCTGAGCACAAACTACACGTGCTTTCTT
CAGATTTAATTCATTATTAATCATTCTAGATTTAAATGATGTTCTTACTCATTGCTGATTATTTTAGCCT
TGCGGAGCAGATTAAATGAGCACGTGTTTCATTAAGATTGATTTAAATATAATTAATATTTCACCACTGT
AGTTTTAAAATTGCCTTCTAAGTCATGGTTGATTTTTAATAGGTATCGGCTCTAATTAGATTACTATTTT
GGTTTTTAAATGTTATTTCTATTTCATTTGTAGGCTCGTTTTTAATGTGATTTTATTAGATTCTAGTTTT
AAAATCATCTCTTAGCCTTAATGAGCAGACTGAATGAACATGTTTCATTAAGATTAACTTCATTATAATG
AATTATTTAATCATTCTAGTGGGTTATAAATCAGCTCTATTTAAATTAATTGTCGTGTTTATTTCTATTT
AATTTTTGATTATTTTTTCAGGGTCGTTTTTATGTGATTTTTTCCCGTTTCTAATTTTAAACTAATTGTT
TGATTTTTATATGATTCGACTCTTTTTAAATGAATTGTTTTGCTTTTTTTATTGAGCATATATATATTAT
ACAATTTCAATCAACAATTGTTGTGCTTTTTAAATGTTGTTTCTATTTCATTTCTAGGGTCGATTTTATT
CGATTCTAGTTTTAAAATCGTGATTTTTAACTTCTAACCTTACTGAGCAGACTGAATGAACATGTTTCAT
CAAGATTAACTTCATTATAGTTAATTATTGAATCGTGCTAGTGGTTTATAAATCAGCTCTATTTAAATTA
ATCATCATCATTATTTCTATTTAATTTTTATTATTTCTTTAGGATTATTTTTATGTGATTTTTTTCACGT
TCTAGTTTTAAACTCAATGCTCATTACTGCTCACCCTTGCTGAGCAGTCTTTCGTTAAGATTAAATTAAT
TAATAACCATTCTAGTTTTAAAACAGTGTCTTAAGGCATAGCTGATATTTTACAAGTTTACTATTTAATA
TATCTCCTTTCTTTTTTTAGGGTCGATTTCATCTGATTTGATTAATTTTTATTATCTTCACTAAGCTTTT
TGTTCTAGGTTTTATTCTCAGTATTATTACTGTTATATTTGAACTGAATTTCTCCTCATAGTTTATTCAT
TTTATTTATTTATTTTTTGTTTATTCGCTATTTTGTATTTTAGTTTTTAATTAGAAATTTTATTAGAATC
GTTTTGAACTAGTTTTTATGCACTCTAACATTAATATTAAATCATAACTATTATTTTTATTATAATTTAT
TTGTGTTTATCTTTTTGTGTAGCTTTCATGTGTTTTTATTTTAGTTTTATTATGTTTGCATTGAATTTTT
TGGACTAGTTTATATAACGATATACAGAAAAGCCATGACAACAAATGTTTTTATAATACCTATTAAGTAT
AAGCTAATCAGATTTCCACTATTCTGTTCAAAGTTAACATTATTAGCCATTCTGATGGATCATTTGACAT
TTGTCATATGTCTTTATGAACACTGCTCTTTCAGATGCCACTTTTAAAGCTGTTTTTTACAGTAAATGAA
CGTTTATTATTATGACATTATTTCCTAAGGCCTCTAGAGTACAGCAGGATGTGGCGTGTGCATTACCGTG
TAATTATGCTGACTGTAAATGTGCATTTATAGACTGTCAGCATGTCTGACTGTGCGCTGTTGTGATTGGT
CCTGCACAGACCAAG
Features (pLannotate 1.2.2; 21 found; start..end, strand, type, name):
      2..22      +  protein_bind   attB1: mutant version of attB; core recombination site for the Gateway® BP reaction BP Clonase™
     32..727     +  CDS            mKate2: mKate2 is a basic (constitutively fluorescent) red fluorescent protein published in 2009, derived from Entacmaea quadricolor. It is reported to be a rapidly-maturing monomer with moderate acid sensitivity.
    729..753     -  protein_bind   attB2: mutant version of attB; recombination site for the Gateway® BP reaction BP Clonase™
    755..1411    +  CDS            RAB3A: RAB3A_BOVIN - Experimental evidence at protein level: Swiss-Prot protein existence level 1. Small GTP-binding protein that plays a central role in regulated exocytosis and secretion. Controls the recruitment, tethering and docking of secretory vesicles to the plasma membrane (By similarity). Upon stimulation, switches to its active GTP-bound form, cycles to vesicles and recruits effectors such as RIMS1, RIMS2, Rabphilin-3A/RPH3A, RPH3AL or SYTL4 to help the docking of vesicules onto the plasma membrane (By similarity). Upon GTP hydrolysis by GTPase-activating protein, dissociates from the vesi
   1415..1435    -  protein_bind   attB3: mutant version of attB; core recombination site for the Gateway® BP reaction BP Clonase™
   1439..1459    +  CDS            lacZα (fragment): LacZα fragment of β-galactosidase; lacZ fragment
   1475..1609    -  polyA_signal   SV40 poly(A) signal: SV40 polyadenylation signal
   1632..1715    -  CDS            large T antigen (fragment): large T antigen from SV40 (simian virus 40)
   2281..2321    -  misc_feature   MCS (fragment): pBluescript multiple cloning site
   2334..2352    -  promoter       T3 promoter: promoter for bacteriophage T3 RNA polymerase
   2397..2413    -  protein_bind   lac operator: The lac repressor binds to the lac operator to inhibit transcription in E. coli. This inhibition can be relieved by adding lactose or isopropyl-β-D-thiogalactopyranoside (IPTG). lac repressor encoded by lacI
   2421..2451    -  promoter       lac promoter: promoter for the E. coli lac operon
   2466..2487    -  protein_bind   CAP binding site: CAP binding activates transcription in the presence of cAMP. E. coli catabolite activator protein
   2500..2592    -  CDS            lacI (fragment): lac repressor; lacI; The lac repressor binds to the lac operator to inhibit transcription in E. coli. This inhibition can be relieved by adding lactose or isopropyl-β-D-thiogalactopyranoside (IPTG).
   2775..3363    -  rep_origin     ori: high-copy-number ColE1/pMB1/pBR322/pUC origin of replication
   3534..4394    -  CDS            AmpR: β-lactamase; bla; confers resistance to ampicillin, carbenicillin, and related antibiotics
   4395..4499    -  promoter       AmpR promoter: bla
   4525..4746    -  rep_origin     M13 ori (fragment) (sequence partly withheld): M13 bacteriophage origin of replication; arrow indicates direction of (+) strand synthesis
   4746..5033    +  CDS            tyr (fragment) (sequence partly withheld): TYRO_ORYLA - Also known as tyro. Experimental evidence at transcript level: Swiss-Prot protein existence level 2. This is a copper-containing oxidase that functions in the formation of pigments such as melanins and other polyphenolic compounds. From Oryzias latipes (Japanese rice fish) (Japanese killifish).
   5615..5635    +  protein_bind   attB4: mutant version of attB; core recombination site for the Gateway® BP reaction BP Clonase™
   6536..6552    -  promoter       copia promoter (fragment): strong promoter from the Drosophila transposable element copia (Sinclair et al., 1986)
