[The description below was written by a language model from this plasmid's Addgene catalogue record and pLannotate feature annotations shown in this document.]
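Description:
actc1b-mKate2-rab3aa is a zebrafish expression plasmid built by Gateway cloning into the destination vector pDEST-actc1b-mKate2-ccdb, in which the ccdB counter-selection cassette has been replaced by the zebrafish rab3aa coding sequence. It is maintained in E. coli on a high-copy ColE1/pUC-type origin with ampicillin selection through the β-lactamase gene. pBluescript-derived remnants (lac promoter and operator, T3 promoter, a partial M13 origin and MCS fragment) indicate the bacterial backbone lineage.

The payload is a single fusion cassette. An attB4 site is followed by several kilobases of largely unannotated sequence leading to attB1; by position and by the construct name, this region would hold the actc1b (muscle actin) promoter that gives muscle-specific expression, although the annotation software does not label it. The short "copia promoter" hit inside it is probably a spurious match. Downstream of attB1 lies the red fluorescent protein mKate2, separated by an attB2 site from the rab3aa open reading frame, which is annotated by homology to mammalian RAB3A, a small GTPase of regulated exocytosis. This places mKate2 at the N terminus, leaving the Rab C terminus free. The cassette ends at attB3 and an SV40 polyadenylation signal. A medaka tyrosinase-related fragment flanks the cassette; such hits commonly reflect Tol2 transposon arm sequence, but the record does not state that transposon ends are present.

The two feature tables, from depositor and repository sequencing, show the same elements in the same order, differ only in start point and by a few bases in length. The plasmid is used to visualise Rab3aa localisation in live zebrafish muscle, and comes from an in vivo cell-biological screen addressing T-tubule formation.
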