Addgene plasmid #109635: actc1b-mKate2-rab3aa
Purpose: Muscle specific zebrafish expression of mKate2 fused to rab3aa
Depositing lab: Rob Parton. Depositing organization: University of Queensland, Institute for Molecular Bioscience. Publication: In vivo cell biological screening identifies an endocytic capture mechanism for T-tubule formation. Hall TE, Martel N, Ariotti N, Xiong Z, Lo HP, Ferguson C, Rae J, Lim YW, Parton RG. Nat Commun. 2020 Jul 24;11(1):3711. doi: 10.1038/s41467-020-17486-w. PubMed 32709891.
Backbone
  Vector backbone: pDEST-actc1b-mKate2-ccdb
  Vector type: Zebrafish plasmids
Growth in bacteria
  Bacterial resistance: Ampicillin, 100 μg/mL
  Growth temperature: 37°C
  Growth strain: DH5alpha
  Copy number: High Copy
Gene/Insert
  Gene/Insert name: rab3aa
  Species: D. rerio (zebrafish)
  Entrez Gene: rab3aa (a.k.a. rab3a, zgc:92276)
  Tag / fusion protein: mKate2 (N terminal on insert)
  Cloning method: Gateway Cloning
Terms and licenses: Academic/Nonprofit Terms; Industry Terms: Not Available to Industry
How to cite: actc1b-mKate2-rab3aa was a gift from Rob Parton (Addgene plasmid # 109635 ; http://n2t.net/addgene:109635 ; RRID:Addgene_109635)
